Addgene plasmid #42450: PARP2A
Purpose: Bacterial expression for structure determination; may not be full ORF
Depositing lab: Nicola Burgess-Brown. Depositing organization: University of Oxford.
Backbone
  Vector backbone: pNIC28-Bsa4
  Backbone manufacturer: SGC
  Vector type: Bacterial Expression
Growth in bacteria
  Bacterial resistance: Kanamycin, 50 μg/mL
  Growth temperature: 37°C
  Growth strain: Mach1 ;
  Copy number: High Copy
Gene/Insert
  Gene/Insert name: PARP2A (alt names: PARP2; gi|4885053; PDB:3KCZ/'3KJD)
  Species: H. sapiens (human)
  Insert size (bp): 1135
  Mutation: See Comments
  Entrez Gene: PARP2 (a.k.a. ADPRT2, ADPRTL2, ADPRTL3, ARTD2, PARP-2, pADPRT-2)
  Tag / fusion protein: His6-TEV (N terminal on insert)
  Cloning method: Ligation Independent Cloning
  Sequencing primers: 5′ T7; 3′ T7-term
Terms and licenses: Academic/Nonprofit Terms; Industry Terms: Not Available to Industry
Depositor comments: http://www.thesgc.org/structures/3KCZ/ Use BL21(DE3)-R3-pRARE2 strain for expression.
How to cite: PARP2A was a gift from Nicola Burgess-Brown (Addgene plasmid # 42450 ; http://n2t.net/addgene:42450 ; RRID:Addgene_42450)
