[The description below was written by a language model from this plasmid's Addgene catalogue record.]
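Description:
PARP2A is a bacterial expression plasmid built on the pNIC28-Bsa4 backbone from the Structural Genomics Consortium, designed to produce a fragment of human PARP2 (poly(ADP-ribose) polymerase 2, also known as ARTD2 or ADPRT2) in E. coli for structure determination. It is maintained as a high-copy plasmid under kanamycin selection. The record does not list the origin of replication or the promoter explicitly, but the recommended T7 and T7-terminator sequencing primers, together with the depositor's recommendation of a DE3-lysogen expression strain carrying a rare-codon tRNA plasmid, indicate that the insert sits in a T7 promoter/terminator expression cassette driven by T7 RNA polymerase supplied by the host.

The insert is about 1.1 kb and was introduced by ligation-independent cloning. The record cautions that it may not represent the full open reading frame, which is typical of constructs trimmed to a well-behaved domain for crystallography; the exact boundaries are not given in the record. A mutation field points to the depositor comments, but these do not describe any specific sequence change. The protein is expressed with an N-terminal hexahistidine tag followed by a TEV protease site, which allows purification by immobilised metal affinity chromatography and subsequent removal of the tag to leave near-native protein. The alternative names for the insert cite deposited crystal structure entries, consistent with the construct's stated use as a source of recombinant PARP2 for crystallographic work, and by extension for related biochemical or ligand-binding studies. Distribution is limited to academic and nonprofit users.
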