>Addgene plasmid #42450 | PARP2A | depositor partial sequence | sequence record 57282 | PARP2A sequence 1135 bps
CATATGCACCATCATCATCATCATTCTTCTGGTGTAGATCTGGGTACCGAGAACCTGTACTTCCAATCCA
TGGATCTTCGGGTACAGGAGTTAATAAAGTTGATCTGTAATGTTCAGGCCATGGAAGAAATGATGATGGA
AATGAAGTATAATACCAAGAAAGCCCCACTTGGGAAGCTGACAGTGGCACAAATCAAGGCAGGTTACCAG
TCTCTTAAGAAGATTGAGGATTGTATTCGGGCTGGCCAGCATGGACGAGCTCTCATGGAAGCATGCAATG
AATTCTACACCAGGATTCCGCATGACTTTGGACTCCGTACTCCTCCACTAATCCGGACACAGAAGGAACT
GTCAGAAAAAATACAATTACTAGAGGCTTTGGGAGACATTGAAATTGCTATTAAGCTGGTGAAAACAGAG
CTACAAAGCCCAGAACACCCATTGGACCAACACTATAGAAACCTACATTGTGCCTTGCGCCCCCTTGACC
ATGAAAGTTATGAGTTCAAAGTGATTTCCCAGTACCTACAATCTACCCATGCTCCCACACACAGCGACTA
TACCATGACCTTGCTGGATTTGTTTGAAGTGGAGAAGGATGGTGAGAAAGAAGCCTTCAGAGAGGACCTT
CATAACAGGATGCTTCTATGGCATGGTTCCAGGATGAGTAACTGGGTGGGAATCTTGAGCCATGGGCTTC
GAATTGCCCACCCTGAAGCTCCCATCACAGGTTACATGTTTGGGAAAGGAATCTACTTTGCTGACATGTC
TTCCAAGAGTGCCAATTACTGCTTTGCCTCTCGCCTAAAGAATACAGGACTGCTGCTCTTATCAGAGGTA
GCTCTAGGTCAGTGTAATGAACTACTAGAGGCCAATCCTAAGGCCGAAGGATTGCTTCAAGGTAAACATA
GCACCAAGGGGCTGGGCAAGATGGCTCCCAGTTCTGCCCACTTCGTCACCCTGAATGGGAGTACAGTGCC
ATTAGGACCAGCAAGTGACACAGGAATTCTGAATCCAGATGGTTATACCCTCAACTACAATGAATATATT
GTATATAACCCCAACCAGGTCCGTATGCGGTACCTTTTAAAGGTTCAGTTTAATTTCTGACAGTAAAGGT
GGATACGGATCCGAA
