>Addgene plasmid #42450 | PARP2A | addgene partial sequence | sequence record 60166 | T7 5'-TAATACGACTCACTATAGGG-3'
ATTCCCCTCTAGAAATAATTTTGTTTAACTTTAAGAAGGAGATATACATATGCACCATCATCATCATCAT
TCTTCTGGTGTAGATCTGGGTACCGAGAACCTGTACTTCCAATCCATGGATCTTCGGGTACAGGAGTTAA
TAAAGTTGATCTGTAATGTTCAGGCCATGGAAGAAATGATGATGGAAATGAAGTATAATACCAAGAAAGC
CCCACTTGGGAAGCTGACAGTGGCACAAATCAAGGCAGGTTACCAGTCTCTTAAGAAGATTGAGGATTGT
ATTCGGGCTGGCCAGCATGGACGAGCTCTCATGGAAGCATGCAATGAATTCTACACCAGGATTCCGCATG
ACTTTGGACTCCGTACTCCTCCACTAATCCGGACACAGAAGGAACTGTCAGAAAAAATACAATTACTAGA
GGCTTTGGGAGACATTGAAATTGCTATTAAGCTGGTGAAAACAGAGCTACAAAGCCCAGAACACCCATTG
GACCAACACTATAGAAACCTACATTGTGCCTTGCGCCCCCTTGACCATGAAAGTTATGAGTTCAAAGTGA
TTTCCCAGTACCTACAATCTACCCATGCTCCCACACACAGCGACTATACCATGACCTTGCTGGATTTGTT
TGAAGTGGAGAAGGATGGTGAGAAAGAAGCCTTCAGAGAGGACCTTCATAACAGGATGCTTCTATGGCAT
GGTTCCAGGATGAGTAACTGGGTGGGAATCTTGAGCCATGGGCTTCGAATTGCCCACCCTGAAGCTCCCA
TCACAGGTTACATGTTTGGGAAAGGAATCTACTTTGCTGACATGTCTTCCAAGAGTGCCAATTACTGCTT
TGCCTCTCGCCTAAAGAATACAGGACTGCTGCTCTTATCAGAGGTAGCTCTAGGTCAGTGTAATGAACTA
CTAGAGGCCAATCCTAAGGCCGAAGGATTGCTTCAAGGTAAACATAGCACCAAGGGGCTGGG
